>Addgene plasmid #130014 | pRDAX-535 C-Tag Venus210[2] L10 Itgb1 mCherry | depositor full sequence | sequence record 249392 | Full Sequence
GCCTGCCTCCAGGCCTCAATATTGGCCATTAGCCATATTATTCATTGGTTATATAGCATAAATCAATATT
GGCTATTGGCCATTGCATACGTTGTATCTATATCATAATATGTACATTTATATTGGCTCATGTCCAATAT
GACCGCCATGTTGGCATTGATTATTGACTAGTTATTAATAGTAATCAATTACGGGGTCATTAGTTCATAG
CCCATATATGGAGTTCCGCGTTACATAACTTACGGTAAATGGCCCGCCTGGCTGACCGCCCAACGACCCC
CGCCCATTGACGTCAATAATGACGTATGTTCCCATAGTAACGCCAATAGGGACTTTCCATTGACGTCAAT
GGGTGGAGTATTTACGGTAAACTGCCCACTTGGCAGTACATCAAGTGTATCATATGCCAAGTCCGCCCCC
TATTGACGTCAATGACGGTAAATGGCCCGCCTGGCATTATGCCCAGTACATGACCTTACGGGACTTTCCT
ACTTGGCAGTACATCTACGTATTAGTCATCGCTATTACCATGGTGATGCGGTTTTGGCAGTACACCAATG
GGCGTGGATAGCGGTTTGACTCACGGGGATTTCCAAGTCTCCACCCCATTGACGTCAATGGGAGTTTGTT
TTGGCACCAAAATCAACGGGACTTTCCAAAATGTCGTAATAACCCCGCCCCGTTGACGCAAATGGGCGGT
AGGCGTGTACGGTGGGAGGTCTATATAAGCAGAGCTCGTTTAGTGAACCGTCAGATCACTAGAAGCTTTA
TTGCGGTAGTTTATCACAGTTAAATTGCTAACGCAGTCAGTGCTTCTGACACAACAGTCTCGAACTTAAG
CTGCAGAAGTTGGTCGTGAGGCACTGGGCAGGTAAGTATCAAGGTTACAAGACAGGTTTAAGGAGACCAA
TAGAAACTGGGCTTGTCGAGACAGAGAAGACTCTTGCGTTTCTGATAGGCACCTATTGGTCTTACTGACA
TCCACTTTGCCTTTCTCTCCACAGGTGTCCACTCCCAGGCCACC
[2394 nt withheld, positions 1025-3418]
GGGAGCTCTGCCAGCGGTGGCAGCACCAGTGATCCCAATGAGAAGAGGGACCATATGGTACTGCTCGAAT
TCGTGACTGCAGCAGGCATTACCCTTGGGATGGATGAACTTTATAAGTAAGAATTCAGATCCGCCCCTCT
CCCTCCCCCCCCCCTAACGTTACTGGCCGAAGCCGCTTGGAATAAGGCCGGTGTGCGTTTGTCTATATGT
TATTTTCCACCATATTGCCGTCTTTTGGCAATGTGAGGGCCCGGAAACCTGGCCCTGTCTTCTTGACGAG
CATTCCTAGGGGTCTTTCCCCTCTCGCCAAAGGAATGCAAGGTCTGTTGAATGTCGTGAAGGAAGCAGTT
CCTCTGGTAGCTTCTTGAAGACAAACAACGTCTGTAGCGACCCTTTGCAGGCAGCGGAACCCCCCACCTG
GCGACAGGTGCCTCTGCGGCCAAAAGCCACGTGTATAAGATACACCTGCAAAGGCGGCACAACCCCAGTG
CCACGTTGTGAGTTGGATAGTTGTGGAAAGAGTCAAATGGCTCTCCTCAAGCGTATTCAACAAGGGGCTG
AAGGATGCCCAGAAGGTACCCCATTGTATGGGATCTGATCTGGGGCCTCGGTACACATGCTTTACATGTG
TTTAGTCGAGGTTAAAAAAACGTCTAGGCCCCCCGAACCACGGGGACGTGGTTTTCCTTTGAAAAACACG
ATGATAATATGGCCACAACCATGGTGAGCAAGGGCGAGGAGGATAACATGGCCATCATCAAGGAGTTCAT
GCGCTTCAAGGTGCACATGGAGGGCTCCGTGAACGGCCACGAGTTCGAGATCGAGGGCGAGGGCGAGGGC
CGCCCCTACGAGGGCACCCAGACCGCCAAGCTGAAGGTGACCAAGGGTGGCCCCCTGCCCTTCGCCTGGG
ACATCCTGTCCCCTCAGTTCATGTACGGCTCCAAGGCCTACGTGAAGCACCCCGCCGACATCCCCGACTA
CTTGAAGCTGTCCTTCCCCGAGGGCTTCAAGTGGGAGCGCGTGATGAACTTCGAGGACGGCGGCGTGGTG
ACCGTGACCCAGGACTCCTCCCTGCAGGACGGCGAGTTCATCTACAAGGTGAAGCTGCGCGGCACCAACT
TCCCCTCCGACGGCCCCGTAATGCAGAAGAAGACCATGGGCTGGGAGGCCTCCTCCGAGCGGATGTACCC
CGAGGACGGCGCCCTGAAGGGCGAGATCAAGCAGAGGCTGAAGCTGAAGGACGGCGGCCACTACGACGCT
GAGGTCAAGACCACCTACAAGGCCAAGAAGCCCGTGCAGCTGCCCGGCGCCTACAACGTCAACATCAAGT
TGGACATCACCTCCCACAACGAGGACTACACCATCGTGGAACAGTACGAACGCGCCGAGGGCCGCCACTC
CACCGGCGGCATGGACGAGCTGTACAAGTAAACCGGTGCTCGAGGTACCGATGAATAGCTAAGGTCGAGG
CCGCAGGTAAGTATCAAGGTTACAAGACAGGTTTAAGGAGACCAATAGAAACTGGGCTTGTCGAGACAGA
GAAGACTCTTGCGTTTCTGATAGGCACCTATTGGTCTTACTGACATCCACTTTGCCTTTCTCTCCACAGG
TGTCGACAATCAACCTCTGGATTACAAAATTTGTGAAAGATTGACTGGTATTCTTAACTATGTTGCTCCT
TTTACGCTATGTGGATACGCTGCTTTAATGCCTTTGTATCATGCTATTGCTTCCCGTATGGCTTTCATTT
TCTCCTCCTTGTATAAATCCTGGTTGCTGTCTCTTTATGAGGAGTTGTGGCCCGTTGTCAGGCAACGTGG
CGTGGTGTGCACTGTGTTTGCTGACGCAACCCCCACTGGTTGGGGCATTGCCACCACCTGTCAGCTCCTT
TCCGGGACTTTCGCTTTCCCCCTCCCTATTGCCACGGCGGAACTCATCGCCGCCTGCCTTGCCCGCTGCT
GGACAGGGGCTCGGCTGTTGGGCACTGACAATTCCGTGGTGTTGTCGGGGAAGCTGACGTCCTTTCCATG
GCTGCTCGCCTGTGTTGCCACCTGGATTCTGCGCGGGACGTCCTTCTGCTACGTCCCTTCGGCCCTCAAT
CCAGCGGACCTTCCTTCCCGCGGCCTGCTGCCGGCTCTGCGGCCTCTTCCGCGTCTTCGCCTTCGCCCTC
AGACGAGTCGGATCTCCCTTTGGGCCGCCTCCCCGCCTGGAATTCGAGCTCGGTACGATCAGCCTCGACT
GTGCCTTCTAGTTGCCAGCCATCTGTTGTTTGCCCCTCCCCCGTGCCTTCCTTGACCCTGGAAGGTGCCA
CTCCCACTGTCCTTTCCTAATAAAATGAGGAAATTGCATCGCATTGTCTGAGTAGGTGTCATTCTATTCT
GGGGGGTGGGGTGGGGCAGGACAGCAAGGGGGAGGATTGGGAAGACAATAGCCCAGCTTTTGTTCCCTTT
AGTGAGGGTTAATTGCGCGCTTGGCGTAATCATGGTCATAGCTGTTTCCTGTGTGAAATTGTTATCCGCT
AATTCACTCCTCAGGTGCAGGCTGCCTATCAGAAGGTGGTGGCTGGTGTGGCCAATGCCCTGGCTCACAA
ATACCACTGAGATCTTTTTCCCTCTGCCAAAAATTATGGGGACATCATGAAGCCCCTTGAGCATCTGACT
TCTGGCTAATAAAGGAAATTTATTTTCATTGCAATAGTGTGTTGGAATTTTTTGTGTCTCTCACTCGGAA
GGACATATGGGAGGGCAAATCATTTAAAACATCAGAATGAGTATTTGGTTTAGAGTTTGGCAACATATGC
CCATATGCTGGCTGCCATGAACAAAGGTTGGCTATAAAGAGGTCATCAGTATATGAAACAGCCCCCTGCT
GTCCATTCCTTATTCCATAGAAAAGCCTTGACTTGAGGTTAGATTTTTTTTATATTTTGTTTTGTGTTAT
TTTTTTCTTTAACATCCCTAAAATTTTCCTTACATGTTTTACTAGCCAGATTTTTCCTCCTCTCCTGACT
ACTCCCAGTCATAGCTGTCCCTCTTCTCTTATGGAGATCGGCCGGCCGCCGGCGTCGACGCGCGCGGCCG
CGGCGCGCCGTTGCTGGCGTTTTTCCATAGGCTCCGCCCCCCTGACGAGCATCACAAAAATCGACGCTCA
AGTCAGAGGTGGCGAAACCCGACAGGACTATAAAGATACCAGGCGTTTCCCCCTGGAAGCTCCCTCGTGC
GCTCTCCTGTTCCGACCCTGCCGCTTACCGGATACCTGTCCGCCTTTCTCCCTTCGGGAAGCGTGGCGCT
TTCTCATAGCTCACGCTGTAGGTATCTCAGTTCGGTGTAGGTCGTTCGCTCCAAGCTGGGCTGTGTGCAC
GAACCCCCCGTTCAGCCCGACCGCTGCGCCTTATCCGGTAACTATCGTCTTGAGTCCAACCCGGTAAGAC
ACGACTTATCGCCACTGGCAGCAGCCACTGGTAACAGGATTAGCAGAGCGAGGTATGTAGGCGGTGCTAC
AGAGTTCTTGAAGTGGTGGCCTAACTACGGCTACACTAGAAGAACAGTATTTGGTATCTGCGCTCTGCTG
AAGCCAGTTACCTTCGGAAAAAGAGTTGGTAGCTCTTGATCCGGCAAACAAACCACCGCTGGTAGCGGTG
GTTTTTTTGTTTGCAAGCAGCAGATTACGCGCAGAAAAAAAGGATCTCAAGAAGATCCTTTGATCTTTTC
TACGGGGTCTGACGCTCAGTGGAACGAAAACTCACGTTAAGGGATTTTGGTCATGAGATTATCAAAAAGG
ATCTTCACCTAGATCCTTTTAAATTAAAAATGAAGTTTTAAATCAATCTAAAGTATATATGAGTAAACTT
GGTCTGACAGTTACCAATGCTTAATCAGTGAGGCACCTATCTCAGCGATCTGTCTATTTCGTTCATCCAT
AGTTGCCTGACTCCCCGTCGTGTAGATAACTACGATACGGGAGGGCTTACCATCTGGCCCCAGTGCTGCA
ATGATACCGCGAGACCCACGCTCACCGGCTCCAGATTTATCAGCAATAAACCAGCCAGCCGGAAGGGCCG
AGCGCAGAAGTGGTCCTGCAACTTTATCCGCCTCCATCCAGTCTATTAATTGTTGCCGGGAAGCTAGAGT
AAGTAGTTCGCCAGTTAATAGTTTGCGCAACGTTGTTGCCATTGCTACAGGCATCGTGGTGTCACGCTCG
TCGTTTGGTATGGCTTCATTCAGCTCCGGTTCCCAACGATCAAGGCGAGTTACATGATCCCCCATGTTGT
GCAAAAAAGCGGTTAGCTCCTTCGGTCCTCCGATCGTTGTCAGAAGTAAGTTGGCCGCAGTGTTATCACT
CATGGTTATGGCAGCACTGCATAATTCTCTTACTGTCATGCCATCCGTAAGATGCTTTTCTGTGACTGGT
GAGTACTCAACCAAGTCATTCTGAGAATAGTGTATGCGGCGACCGAGTTGCTCTTGCCCGGCGTCAATAC
GGGATAATACCGCGCCACATAGCAGAACTTTAAAAGTGCTCATCATTGGAAAACGTTCTTCGGGGCGAAA
ACTCTCAAGGATCTTACCGCTGTTGAGATCCAGTTCGATGTAACCCACTCGTGCACCCAACTGATCTTCA
GCATCTTTTACTTTCACCAGCGTTTCTGGGTGAGCAAAAACAGGAAGGCAAAATGCCGCAAAAAAGGGAA
TAAGGGCGACACGGAAATGTTGAATACTCATACTCTTCCTTTTTCAATATTATTGAAGCATTTATCAGGG
TTATTGTCTCATGAGCGGATACATATTTGAATGTATTTAGAAAAATAAACAAATAGGGGTTCCGCGCACA
TTTCCCCGAAAAGTGCCACCTGACGTCTAAGAAACCATTATTATCATGACATTAACCTATAAAAATAGGC
GTATCACGAGGCCCTTTCGTCTACGCGCGCGCCGGCGGCGCGCCGTCGACGGCCGGCCGCGGCCGC
Features (pLannotate 1.2.2; 17 found; start..end, strand, type, name):
    155..532     +  enhancer       CMV enhancer: human cytomegalovirus immediate early enhancer
    534..733     +  promoter       CMV promoter: human cytomegalovirus (CMV) immediate early promoter
    872..1004    +  intron         chimeric intron: chimera between introns from human β-globin and immunoglobulin heavy chain genes
   1025..3418    +  CDS            Itgb1 (sequence withheld): ITB1_MOUSE - Experimental evidence at protein level: Swiss-Prot protein existence level 1. [Isoform 2]: Isoform 2 displaces isoform 1 in striated muscles. From Mus musculus (Mouse).
   3449..3535    +  CDS            Sapphire (fragment): Sapphire is a basic (constitutively fluorescent) long stokes shift fluorescent protein published in 1998, derived from Aequorea victoria. It is reported to be a rapidly-maturing weak dimer with low acid sensitivity.
   3552..4138    +  misc_feature   IRES2: internal ribosome entry site (IRES) of the encephalomyocarditis virus (EMCV)
   4139..4846    +  CDS            mCherry: mCherry is a basic (constitutively fluorescent) red fluorescent protein published in 2004, derived from Discosoma sp.. It is reported to be a very rapidly-maturing monomer with low acid sensitivity.
   4895..5027    +  intron         chimeric intron: chimera between introns from human β-globin and immunoglobulin heavy chain genes
   5036..5624    +  misc_feature   WPRE: woodchuck hepatitis virus posttranscriptional regulatory element
   5628..5644    +  misc_feature   MCS (fragment): pUC18/19 multiple cloning site
   5657..5768    +  polyA_signal   bGH poly(A) signal: bovine growth hormone polyadenylation signal
   5864..5882    -  promoter       T3 promoter: promoter for bacteriophage T3 RNA polymerase
   5941..6015    +  CDS            HBB (fragment): HBB_PONPY - Experimental evidence at transcript level: Swiss-Prot protein existence level 2. Involved in oxygen transport from the lung to the various peripheral tissues. From Pongo pygmaeus (Bornean orangutan).
   6086..6141    +  polyA_signal   β-globin poly(A) signal: rabbit β-globin polyadenylation signal (Gil and Proudfoot, 1987)
   6520..7108    -  rep_origin     ori: high-copy-number ColE1/pMB1/pBR322/pUC origin of replication
   7279..8139    -  CDS            AmpR: β-lactamase; bla; confers resistance to ampicillin, carbenicillin, and related antibiotics
   8140..8244    -  promoter       AmpR promoter: bla
