[The description below was written by a language model from this plasmid's Addgene catalogue record and pLannotate feature annotations shown in this document.]
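Description:
pRDAX-535 C-Tag Venus210[2] L10 Itgb1 mCherry is a custom-built mammalian expression plasmid of about 8.4 kb designed for protein–protein interaction assays based on bimolecular or trimolecular fluorescence complementation (BiFC/TriFC). It is propagated in E. coli as a high-copy plasmid through a ColE1/pUC-type origin and selected with ampicillin via the β-lactamase gene and its native promoter.

The expression cassette is driven by the human CMV immediate-early enhancer and promoter, followed by a chimeric β-globin/immunoglobulin intron that promotes efficient processing of the transcript. The first open reading frame encodes mouse integrin β1 (Itgb1). A short gap separates it from a small Aequorea GFP-family fragment. The annotation tool labels this fragment as Sapphire, but given the construct name it most plausibly corresponds to the C-terminal Venus piece split at residue 210, joined to the C-terminus of Itgb1 through the "L10" linker; the record does not spell out these details. Such a fragment is expected to be non-fluorescent alone, giving a Venus signal only when an interacting partner carrying the complementary fragment brings the two together.

Downstream, an EMCV IRES drives translation of mCherry from the same mRNA, giving a constitutive red marker for identifying transfected cells and normalising the complementation signal. The transcript ends with a second copy of the chimeric intron, a WPRE to enhance RNA stability and expression, and a bovine growth hormone polyadenylation signal. A T3 promoter, a β-globin coding remnant and a rabbit β-globin poly(A) signal lie further downstream, apparently as backbone remnants. The cloning sites used for the insert are not recorded.
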