Addgene plasmid #130014: pRDAX-535 C-Tag Venus210[2] L10 Itgb1 mCherry
Purpose: PPI (BiFC/TriFC) assay vector
Depositing lab: Gary Lewin. Depositing organization: Max-Delbrueck-Centrum fuer Molekulare Medizin (MDC).
Backbone
  Vector backbone: custom built
  Vector type: Mammalian Expression
Growth in bacteria
  Bacterial resistance: Ampicillin, 100 μg/mL
  Growth temperature: 37°C
  Growth strain: DH5alpha
  Copy number: High Copy
Gene/Insert
  Gene/Insert name: Itgb1
  Species: M. musculus (mouse)
  Entrez Gene: Itgb1 (a.k.a. 4633401G24Rik, CD29, Fnrb, Gm9863, gpIIa)
  Cloning method: Restriction Enzyme; 5′ cloning site unknown (unknown if destroyed); 3′ cloning site unknown (unknown if destroyed)
Terms and licenses: Academic/Nonprofit Terms; Industry Terms: Not Available to Industry
How to cite: pRDAX-535 C-Tag Venus210[2] L10 Itgb1 mCherry was a gift from Gary Lewin (Addgene plasmid # 130014 ; http://n2t.net/addgene:130014 ; RRID:Addgene_130014)
